>Addgene plasmid #108495 | vsv-CenpB 1-166-Sgo1-GFP | addgene full sequence | sequence record 208150 | Addgene NGS Result
TAGTTATTAATAGTAATCAATTACGGGGTCATTAGTTCATAGCCCATATATGGAGTTCCGCGTTACATAA
CTTACGGTAAATGGCCCGCCTGGCTGACCGCCCAACGACCCCCGCCCATTGACGTCAATAATGACGTATG
TTCCCATAGTAACGCCAATAGGGACTTTCCATTGACGTCAATGGGTGGAGTATTTACGGTAAACTGCCCA
CTTGGCAGTACATCAAGTGTATCATATGCCAAGTACGCCCCCTATTGACGTCAATGACGGTAAATGGCCC
GCCTGGCATTATGCCCAGTACATGACCTTATGGGACTTTCCTACTTGGCAGTACATCTACGTATTAGTCA
TCGCTATTACCATGGTGATGCGGTTTTGGCAGTACATCAATGGGCGTGGATAGCGGTTTGACTCACGGGG
ATTTCCAAGTCTCCACCCCATTGACGTCAATGGGAGTTTGTTTTGGCACCAAAATCAACGGGACTTTCCA
AAATGTCGTAACAACTCCGCCCCATTGACGCAAATGGGCGGTAGGCGTGTACGGTGGGAGGTCTATATAA
GCAGAGCTGGTTTAGTGAACCGTCAGATCCGCTAGCGCTACCGGACTCAGATCTCGAGCTCAAGCTTGGT
ACCGGATCCGCCACCATGTACACCGACATCGAGATGAACCGGTTGGGCAAGGAATTCGGCCCCAAGAGGC
GACAGCTGACGTTCCGGGAGAAGTCACGGATCATCCAGGAGGTGGAGGAGAATCCGGACCTGCGCAAGGG
CGAGATCGCGCGGCGCTTCAACATCCCGCCGTCCACGCTGAGCACGATCCTGAAGAACAAGCGCGCCATC
CTGGCGTCGGAGCGCAAGTACGGGGTGGCCTCCACCTGCCGCAAGACCAACAAGCTGTCTCCCTACGACA
AGCTCGAGGGCTTGCTCATCGCCTGGTTCCAGCAGATCCGCGCCGCCGGCCTGCCGGTCAAGGGCATCAT
CCTCAAGGAGAAGGCGCTGCGCATAGCCGAGGAGCTGGGCATGGACGACTTCACCGCCTCCAACGGCTGG
CTGGACCGCTTCCGCCGGCGCCACGGCGTGGTGTCCTGCAGCGGCGTGGCCCGCGCCCGCGCGCGAAACG
CTGCCCCCCGCACCCCGGCGGCGCCTGCCAGTCCGGCCGCGGTGCCCTCGGAGGGCGGGAGCACTGAATT
CTGCAGAGCCAAGGAAAGATGCCTGAAAAAGTCCTTTCAAGATAGTCTTGAAGACATAAAGAAGCGAATG
AAAGAGAAAAGGAATAAAAACTTGGCAGAGATTGGCAAACGCAGGTCTTTTATAGCTGCACCATGCCAAA
TAATCACCAACACTTCTACACTGCTGAAAAATTACCAAGACAACAACAAAATGTTAGTTTTAGCTTTGGA
AAATGAAAAATCCAAAGTGAAAGAAGCCCAAGATATCATCCTACAGCTGAGAAAAGAATGTTACTATCTC
ACATGTCAGCTATATGCATTGAAAGGAAAACTTACATCACAACAAACAGTAGAACCTGCACAAAATCAAG
AAATATGTTCCTCTGGAATGGACCCCAATAGTGATGACAGCTCCAGAAATTTATTTGTGAAGGATTTACC
GCAAATTCCTCTTGAAGAAACTGAACTTCCAGGACAAGGAGAATCATTTCAAATAGAAGATCAGATACCT
ACTATTCCTCAAGACACACTGGGAGTTGATTTTGATTCAGGTGAAGCTAAGTCTACTGATAATGTCTTAC
CTAGAACTGTATCTGTTCGTAGCAGTTTAAAGAAACATTGTAACAGTATATGTCAGTTTGATAGCTTGGA
TGATTTTGAAACCAGTCATTTGGCAGGGAAGTCTTTTGAATTCGAAAGAGTTGGATTTTTAGACCCACTA
GTAAACATGCACATACCTGAAAATGTACAACACAATGCTTGTCAATGGAGCAAGGACCAAGTTAACTTAT
CACCAAAGCTGATTCAGCCAGGAACGTTTACTAAAACAAAAGAAGACATTTTAGAATCTAAATCTGAACA
AACTAAAAGTAAGCAAAGAGATACACAAGAAAGAAAAAGAGAAGAGAAAAGAAAAGCTAACAGGAGAAAA
TCAAAACGTATGTCAAAATATAAAGAGAATAAAAGCGAAAATAAAAAAACTGTTCCCCAAAAAAAAATGC
ACAAATCTGTCAGTTCCAATGATGCTTACAATTTTAATTTGGAAGAGGGTGTTCATCTTACTCCTTTCCG
ACAAAAAGTGAGCAATGACTCTAATAGAGAAGAAAACAACGAGTCTGAAGTGAGCCTCTGTGAATCAAGT
GGTTCAGGAGATGATTCCGATGACCTCTATTTGCCCACTTGCAAGTACATTCAGAATCCCACGAGCAATT
CAGATAGACCAGTCACCAGGCCTCTAGCTAAAAGAGCACTGAAATACACAGATGAAAAAGAGACGGAGGG
TTCTAAGCCAACAAAAACTCCTACCACTACACCACCTGAAACTCAGCAGTCACCTCATCTTAGCCTGAAG
GATATCACCAATGTCTCCTTGTATCCTGTTGTGAAAATCAGAAGACTTTCTCTTTCTCCAAAAAAGAATA
AAGCAAGCCCAGCAGTGGCTCTGCCTAAACGTAGGTGCACAGCCAGCGTGAACTATAAGGAGCCCACCCT
CGCTTCGAAACTGAGAAGAGGGGACCCTTTTACAGATTTGTGTTTTTTGAATTCTCCTATTTTCAAGCAG
AAAAAGGATTTGAGACGTTCTAAAAAAAGTATGAAACAAATACAAAAGCTTCGAATTCTGCAGTCGACGG
TACCGCGGGCCCGGGATCCACCGGTCGCCACCATGGTGAGCAAGGGCGAGGAGCTGTTCACCGGGGTGGT
GCCCATCCTGGTCGAGCTGGACGGCGACGTAAACGGCCACAAGTTCAGCGTGTCCGGCGAGGGCGAGGGC
GATGCCACCTACGGCAAGCTGACCCTGAAGTTCATCTGCACCACCGGCAAGCTGCCCGTGCCCTGGCCCA
CCCTCGTGACCACCCTGACCTACGGCGTGCAGTGCTTCAGCCGCTACCCCGACCACATGAAGCAGCACGA
CTTCTTCAAGTCCGCCATGCCCGAAGGCTACGTCCAGGAGCGCACCATCTTCTTCAAGGACGACGGCAAC
TACAAGACCCGCGCCGAGGTGAAGTTCGAGGGCGACACCCTGGTGAACCGCATCGAGCTGAAGGGCATCG
ACTTCAAGGAGGACGGCAACATCCTGGGGCACAAGCTGGAGTACAACTACAACAGCCACAACGTCTATAT
CATGGCCGACAAGCAGAAGAACGGCATCAAGGTGAACTTCAAGATCCGCCACAACATCGAGGACGGCAGC
GTGCAGCTCGCCGACCACTACCAGCAGAACACCCCCATCGGCGACGGCCCCGTGCTGCTGCCCGACAACC
ACTACCTGAGCACCCAGTCCGCCCTGAGCAAAGACCCCAACGAGAAGCGCGATCACATGGTCCTGCTGGA
GTTCGTGACCGCCGCCGGGATCACTCTCGGCATGGACGAGCTGTACAAGTAAAGCGGCCGCGACTCTAGA
TCATAATCAGCCATACCACATTTGTAGAGGTTTTACTTGCTTTAAAAAACCTCCCACACCTCCCCCTGAA
CCTGAAACATAAAATGAATGCAATTGTTGTTGTTAACTTGTTTATTGCAGCTTATAATGGTTACAAATAA
AGCAATAGCATCACAAATTTCACAAATAAAGCATTTTTTTCACTGCATTCTAGTTGTGGTTTGTCCAAAC
TCATCAATGTATCTTAAGGCGTAAATTGTAAGCGTTAATATTTTGTTAAAATTCGCGTTAAATTTTTGTT
AAATCAGCTCATTTTTTAACCAATAGGCCGAAATCGGCAAAATCCCTTATAAATCAAAAGAATAGACCGA
GATAGGGT
[37 nt withheld, positions 3929-3965]
AAAGAACGTGGACTCCAACGTCAAAGG
[49 nt withheld, positions 3993-4041]
T
[91 nt withheld, positions 4043-4133]
G
[124 nt withheld, positions 4135-4258]
CAGGTGGCACTTTTCGGGGAAATGTGCGCGGAACCCCTATTTGTTTATTTTTCTAAATACATTCAAATAT
GTATCCGCTCATGAGACAATAACCCTGATAAATGCTTCAATAATATTGAAAAAGGAAGAGTCCTGAGGCG
GAAAGAACCAGCTGTGGAATGTGTGTCAGTTAGGGTGTGGAAAGTCCCCAGGCTCCCCAGCAGGCAGAAG
TATGCAAAGCATGCATCTCAATTAGTCAGCAACCAGGTGTGGAAAGTCCCCAGGCTCCCCAGCAGGCAGA
AGTATGCAAAGCATGCATCTCAATTAGTCAGCAACCATAGTCCCGCCCCTAACTCCGCCCATCCCGCCCC
TAACTCCGCCCAGTTCCGCCCATTCTCCGCCCCATGGCTGACTAATTTTTTTTATTTATGCAGAGGCCGA
GGCCGCCTCGGCCTCTGAGCTATTCCAGAAGTAGTGAGGAGGCTTTTTTGGAGGCCTAGGCTTTTGCAAA
GATCGATCAAGAGACAGGATGAGGATCGTTTCGCATGATTGAACAAGATGGATTGCACGCAGGTTCTCCG
GCCGCTTGGGTGGAGAGGCTATTCGGCTATGACTGGGCACAACAGACAATCGGCTGCTCTGATGCCGCCG
TGTTCCGGCTGTCAGCGCAGGGGCGCCCGGTTCTTTTTGTCAAGACCGACCTGTCCGGTGCCCTGAATGA
ACTGCAAGACGAGGCAGCGCGGCTATCGTGGCTGGCCACGACGGGCGTTCCTTGCGCAGCTGTGCTCGAC
GTTGTCACTGAAGCGGGAAGGGACTGGCTGCTATTGGGCGAAGTGCCGGGGCAGGATCTCCTGTCATCTC
ACCTTGCTCCTGCCGAGAAAGTATCCATCATGGCTGATGCAATGCGGCGGCTGCATACGCTTGATCCGGC
TACCTGCCCATTCGACCACCAAGCGAAACATCGCATCGAGCGAGCACGTACTCGGATGGAAGCCGGTCTT
GTCGATCAGGATGATCTGGACGAAGAGCATCAGGGGCTCGCGCCAGCCGAACTGTTCGCCAGGCTCAAGG
CGAGCATGCCCGACGGCGAGGATCTCGTCGTGACCCATGGCGATGCCTGCTTGCCGAATATCATGGTGGA
AAATGGCCGCTTTTCTGGATTCATCGACTGTGGCCGGCTGGGTGTGGCGGACCGCTATCAGGACATAGCG
TTGGCTACCCGTGATATTGCTGAAGAGCTTGGCGGCGAATGGGCTGACCGCTTCCTCGTGCTTTACGGTA
TCGCCGCTCCCGATTCGCAGCGCATCGCCTTCTATCGCCTTCTTGACGAGTTCTTCTGAGCGGGACTCTG
GGGTTCGAAATGACCGACCAAGCGACGCCCAACCTGCCATCACGAGATTTCGATTCCACCGCCGCCTTCT
ATGAAAGGTTGGGCTTCGGAATCGTTTTCCGGGACGCCGGCTGGATGATCCTCCAGCGCGGGGATCTCAT
GCTGGAGTTCTTCGCCCACCCTAGGGGGAGGCTAACTGAAACACGGAAGGAGACAATACCGGAAGGAACC
CGCGCTATGACGGCAATAAAAAGACAGAATAAAACGCACGGTGTTGGGTCGTTTGTTCATAAACGCGGGG
TTCGGTCCCAGGGCTGGCACTCTGTCGATACCCCACCGAGACCCCATTGGGGCCAATACGCCCGCGTTTC
TTCCTTTTCCCCACCCCACCCCCCAAGTTCGGGTGAAGGCCCAGGGCTCGCAGCCAACGTCGGGGCGGCA
GGCCCTGCCATAGCCTCAGGTTACTCATATATACTTTAGATTGATTTAAAACTTCATTTTTAATTTAAAA
GGATCTAGGTGAAGATCCTTTTTGATAATCTCATGACCAAAATCCCTTAACGTGAGTTTTCGTTCCACTG
AGCGTCAGACCCCGTAGAAAAGATCAAAGGATCTTCTTGAGATCCTTTTTTTCTGCGCGTAATCTGCTGC
TTGCAAACAAAAAAACCACCGCTACCAGCGGTGGTTTGTTTGCCGGATCAAGAGCTACCAACTCTTTTTC
CGAAGGTAACTGGCTTCAGCAGAGCGCAGATACCAAATACTGTTCTTCTAGTGTAGCCGTAGTTAGGCCA
CCACTTCAAGAACTCTGTAGCACCGCCTACATACCTCGCTCTGCTAATCCTGTTACCAGTGGCTGCTGCC
AGTGGCGATAAGTCGTGTCTTACCGGGTTGGACTCAAGACGATAGTTACCGGATAAGGCGCAGCGGTCGG
GCTGAACGGGGGGTTCGTGCACACAGCCCAGCTTGGAGCGAACGACCTACACCGAACTGAGATACCTACA
GCGTGAGCTATGAGAAAGCGCCACGCTTCCCGAAGGGAGAAAGGCGGACAGGTATCCGGTAAGCGGCAGG
GTCGGAACAGGAGAGCGCACGAGGGAGCTTCCAGGGGGAAACGCCTGGTATCTTTATAGTCCTGTCGGGT
TTCGCCACCTCTGACTTGAGCGTCGATTTTTGTGATGCTCGTCAGGGGGGCGGAGCCTATGGAAAAACGC
CAGCAACGCGGCCTTTTTACGGTTCCTGGCCTTTTGCTGGCCTTTTGCTCACATGTTCTTTCCTGCGTTA
TCCCCTGATTCTGTGGATAACCGTATTACCGCCATGCAT
Features (pLannotate 1.2.2; 17 found; start..end, strand, type, name):
     61..364     +  enhancer       CMV enhancer: human cytomegalovirus immediate early enhancer
    365..568     +  promoter       CMV promoter: human cytomegalovirus (CMV) immediate early promoter
    591..627     +  misc_feature   MCS (fragment): multiple cloning site
    688..1206    +  CDS            CENPB (fragment): CENPB_HUMAN - Experimental evidence at protein level: Swiss-Prot protein existence level 1. Interacts with centromeric heterochromatin in chromosomes and binds to a specific 17 bp subset of alphoid satellite DNA, called the CENP-B box (PubMed:11726497). May organize arrays of centromere satellite DNA into a higher-order structure which then directs centromere formation and kinetochore assembly in mammalian chromosomes (Probable). From Homo sapiens (Human).
   1198..2757    +  CDS            SGO1 (fragment): SGO1_HUMAN - Also known as SGOL1. Experimental evidence at protein level: Swiss-Prot protein existence level 1. Plays a central role in chromosome cohesion during mitosis by preventing premature dissociation of cohesin complex from centromeres after prophase, when most of cohesin complex dissociates from chromosomes arms. May act by preventing phosphorylation of the STAG2 subunit of cohesin complex at the centromere, ensuring cohesin persistence at centromere until cohesin cleavage by ESPL1/separase at anaphase. Essential for proper chromosome segregation during mitosis and this function requi
   2776..2819    +  misc_feature   MCS (fragment): multiple cloning site
   2833..3552    +  CDS            EGFP: the original enhanced GFP (Yang et al., 1996) mammalian codon-optimized
   3569..3652    +  CDS            large T antigen (fragment): large T antigen from SV40 (simian virus 40)
   3675..3796    +  polyA_signal   SV40 poly(A) signal: SV40 polyadenylation signal
   3830..4258    -  rep_origin     f1 ori (sequence partly withheld): f1 bacteriophage origin of replication; arrow indicates direction of (+) strand synthesis
   4285..4389    +  promoter       AmpR promoter: bla
   4391..4748    +  promoter       SV40 promoter: SV40 enhancer and early promoter
   4783..5577    +  CDS            NeoR/KanR: aminoglycoside phosphotransferase from Tn5; aph(3')-II (or nptII); confers resistance to neomycin, kanamycin, and G418 (Geneticin®)
   5598..5750    +  CDS            ble (fragment): BLE_KLEPN - Experimental evidence at protein level: Swiss-Prot protein existence level 1. Binding protein with a strong affinity to the bleomycin family of antibiotics. Binds to CL990; an antimitotic-antibiotic compound. From Klebsiella pneumoniae.
   5809..5856    +  polyA_signal   HSV TK poly(A) signal: herpes simplex virus thymidine kinase polyadenylation signal (Cole and Stacy, 1985)
   5947..5963    -  polyA_signal   bGH poly(A) signal (fragment): bovine growth hormone polyadenylation signal
   6185..6773    +  rep_origin     ori: high-copy-number ColE1/pMB1/pBR322/pUC origin of replication
