[The description below was written by a language model from this plasmid's Addgene catalogue record and pLannotate feature annotations shown in this document.]
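Description:
vsv-CenpB 1-166-Sgo1-GFP is a mammalian expression plasmid built on the pEGFP-N1 backbone, with a sequenced length of about 6.9 kb. It is propagated in E. coli from a high-copy ColE1/pUC-type origin and also carries an f1 phage origin. Selection relies on a single Tn5 NeoR/KanR (aminoglycoside phosphotransferase) gene placed behind tandem promoters. A bacterial bla-type promoter drives it for kanamycin resistance in bacteria, and the SV40 enhancer/early promoter drives it for G418 selection in mammalian cells, with an HSV TK polyadenylation signal terminating the cassette. The short annotations for large T antigen, ble and bGH poly(A) are fragmentary matches within backbone sequence rather than functional parts.

The payload is a roughly 2.1 kb human insert, cloned by restriction enzyme into the multiple cloning site, and expressed from the CMV immediate-early enhancer and promoter with an SV40 poly(A) signal. It encodes a chimeric protein in which an N-terminal VSV epitope tag is followed by residues 1-166 of CENP-B, then Shugoshin-1 (SGO1), and finally EGFP at the C terminus. The VSV tag is listed in the catalogue entry but is not separately annotated in the feature table. CENP-B binds the CENP-B box in alphoid satellite DNA at centromeres, so fusing this N-terminal portion presumably tethers Sgo1 to centromeric chromatin independently of its normal recruitment. EGFP allows localisation to be followed by fluorescence, and the VSV tag gives an epitope for antibody detection. The stated purpose is simply expression of this fusion. The associated publication concerns how Sgo1 balances Aurora B kinase activity through PP2A to promote chromosome bi-orientation, which fits use of the construct in studies of centromere function in mitosis.
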