Addgene plasmid #108495: vsv-CenpB 1-166-Sgo1-GFP
Purpose: expression of vsv-CenpB-1-166-Sgo1-EGFP
Depositing lab: Susanne Lens. Publication: Shugoshin-1 balances Aurora B kinase activity via PP2A to promote chromosome bi-orientation. Meppelink A, Kabeche L, Vromans MJ, Compton DA, Lens SM. Cell Rep. 2015 Apr 28;11(4):508-15. doi: 10.1016/j.celrep.2015.03.052. Epub 2015 Apr 16. PubMed 25892238.
Backbone
  Vector backbone: pEGFP-N1
  Backbone size w/o insert (bp): 4700
  Vector type: Mammalian Expression
Growth in bacteria
  Bacterial resistance: Kanamycin, 50 μg/mL
  Growth temperature: 37°C
  Growth strain: DH5alpha
  Copy number: High Copy
Gene/Insert
  Gene/Insert name: CenpB-Shugoshin 1
  Species: H. sapiens (human)
  Insert size (bp): 2100
  Mutation: CenpB 1-166 fusion before Sgo1
  Entrez Gene: SGO1 (a.k.a. CAID, NY-BR-85, SGO, SGOL1)
  Promoter: CMV
  Tag / fusion protein: VSV (N terminal on insert); EGFP (C terminal on insert)
  Cloning method: Restriction Enzyme; 5′ cloning site HinDIII (unknown if destroyed); 3′ cloning site HinDIII (unknown if destroyed)
Terms and licenses: Academic/Nonprofit Terms; Industry Terms: Not Available to Industry
How to cite: vsv-CenpB 1-166-Sgo1-GFP was a gift from Susanne Lens (Addgene plasmid # 108495 ; http://n2t.net/addgene:108495 ; RRID:Addgene_108495)
